>Addgene plasmid #220572 | LT3GEPIR-WEE1shRNA2 | addgene full sequence | sequence record 437939 | Addgene NGS Result
AACGACCGAGCGCAGCGAGTCAGTGAGCGAGGAAGCGGAAGAGCGCCCAATACGCAAACCGCCTCTCCCC
GCGCGTTGGCCGATTCATTAATGCAGCTGGCACGACAGGTTTCCCGACTGGAAAGCGGGCAGTGAGCGCA
ACGCAATTAATGTGAGTTAGCTCACTCATTAGGCACCCCAGGCTTTACACTTTATGCTTCCGGCTCGTAT
GTTGTGTGGAATTGTGAGCGGATAACAATTTCACACAGGAAACAGCTATGACCATGATTACGCCAAGCGC
GCAATTAACCCTCACTAAAGGGAACAAAAGCTGGAGCTGCAAGCTTAATGTAGTCTTATGCAATACTCTT
GTAGTCTTGCAACATGGTAACGATGAGTTAGCAACATGCCTTACAAGGAGAGAAAAAGCACCGTGCATGC
CGATTGGTGGAAGTAAGGTGGTACGATCGTGCCTTATTAGGAAGGCAACAGACGGGTCTGACATGGATTG
GACGAACCACTGAATTGCCGCATTGCAGAGATATTGTATTTAAGTGCCTAGCTCGATACATAAACGGGTC
TCTCTGGTTAGACCAGATCTGAGCCTGGGAGCTCTCTGGCTAACTAGGGAACCCACTGCTTAAGCCTCAA
TAAAGCTTGCCTTGAGTGCTTCAAGTAGTGTGTGCCCGTCTGTTGTGTGACTCTGGTAACTAGAGATCCC
TCAGACCCTTTTAGTCAGTGTGGAAAATCTCTAGCAGTGGCGCCCGAACAGGGACTTGAAAGCGAAAGGG
AAACCAGAGGAGCTCTCTCGACGCAGGACTCGGCTTGCTGAAGCGCGCACGGCAAGAGGCGAGGGGCGGC
GACTGGTGAGTACGCCAAAAATTTTGACTAGCGGAGGCTAGAAGGAGAGAGATGGGTGCGAGAGCGTCAG
TATTAAGCGGGGGAGAATTAGATCGCGATGGGAAAAAATTCGGTTAAGGCCAGGGGGAAAGAAAAAATAT
AAATTAAAACATATAGTATGGGCAAGCAGGGAGCTAGAACGATTCGCAGTTAATCCTGGCCTGTTAGAAA
CATCAGAAGGCTGTAGACAAATACTGGGACAGCTACAACCATCCCTTCAGACAGGATCAGAAGAACTTAG
ATCATTATATAATACAGTAGCAACCCTCTATTGTGTGCATCAAAGGATAGAGATAAAAGACACCAAGGAA
GCTTTAGACAAGATAGAGGAAGAGCAAAACAAAAGTAAGACCACCGCACAGCAAGCGGCCGCTGATCTTC
AGACCTGGAGGAGGAGATATGAGGGACAATTGGAGAAGTGAATTATATAAATATAAAGTAGTAAAAATTG
AACCATTAGGAGTAGCACCCACCAAGGCAAAGAGAAGAGTGGTGCAGAGAGAAAAAAGAGCAGTGGGAAT
AGGAGCTTTGTTCCTTGGGTTCTTGGGAGCAGCAGGAAGCACTATGGGCGCAGCGTCAATGACGCTGACG
GTACAGGCCAGACAATTATTGTCTGGTATAGTGCAGCAGCAGAACAATTTGCTGAGGGCTATTGAGGCGC
AACAGCATCTGTTGCAACTCACAGTCTGGGGCATCAAGCAGCTCCAGGCAAGAATCCTGGCTGTGGAAAG
ATACCTAAAGGATCAACAGCTCCTGGGGATTTGGGGTTGCTCTGGAAAACTCATTTGCACCACTGCTGTG
CCTTGGAATGCTAGTTGGAGTAATAAATCTCTGGAACAGATTTGGAATCACACGACCTGGATGGAGTGGG
ACAGAGAAATTAACAATTACACAAGCTTAATACACTCCTTAATTGAAGAATCGCAAAACCAGCAAGAAAA
GAATGAACAAGAATTATTGGAATTAGATAAATGGGCAAGTTTGTGGAATTGGTTTAACATAACAAATTGG
CTGTGGTATATAAAATTATTCATAATGATAGTAGGAGGCTTGGTAGGTTTAAGAATAGTTTTTGCTGTAC
TTTCTATAGTGAATAGAGTTAGGCAGGGATATTCACCATTATCGTTTCAGACCCACCTCCCAACCCCGAG
GGGACCCGACAGGCCCGAAGGAATAGAAGAAGAAGGTGGAGAGAGAGACAGAGACAGATCCATTCGATTA
GTGAACGGATCTCGACGGTATCGGTTAACTTTTAAAAGAAAAGGGGGGATTGGGGGGTACAGTGCAGGGG
AAAGAATAGTAGACATAATAGCAACAGACATACAAACTAAAGAATTACAAAAACAAATTACAAAAATTCA
AAATTTTATCGATTCTAGATTCGAGTTTACTCCCTATCAGTGATAGAGAACGTATGAAGAGTTTACTCCC
TATCAGTGATAGAGAACGTATGCAGACTTTACTCCCTATCAGTGATAGAGAACGTATAAGGAGTTTACTC
CCTATCAGTGATAGAGAACGTATGACCAGTTTACTCCCTATCAGTGATAGAGAACGTATCTACAGTTTAC
TCCCTATCAGTGATAGAGAACGTATATCCAGTTTACTCCCTATCAGTGATAGAGAACGTATAAGCTTTAG
GCGTGTACGGTGGGCGCCTATAAAAGCAGAGCTCGTTTAGTGAACCGTCAGATCGCCTGGAGCAATTCCA
CAACACTTTTGTCTTATACCAACTTTCCGTACCACTTCCTACCCTCGTAAAGTCGAGCTTGCGTTGGATC
CACCATGGTGAGCAAGGGCGAGGAGCTGTTCACCGGGGTGGTGCCCATCCTGGTCGAGCTGGACGGCGAC
GTAAACGGCCACAAGTTCAGCGTGTCTGGCGAGGGCGAGGGCGATGCCACCTACGGCAAGCTGACCCTGA
AGTTCATCTGCACCACCGGCAAGCTGCCCGTGCCCTGGCCCACCCTCGTGACCACCCTGACCTACGGCGT
GCAGTGCTTCAGCCGCTACCCCGACCACATGAAGCAGCACGACTTCTTCAAGTCCGCCATGCCCGAAGGC
TACGTCCAGGAGCGCACCATCTTCTTCAAGGACGACGGCAACTACAAGACCCGCGCCGAGGTGAAGTTCG
AGGGCGACACCCTGGTGAACCGCATCGAGCTGAAGGGCATCGACTTCAAGGAGGACGGCAACATCCTGGG
GCACAAGCTGGAGTACAACTACAACAGCCACAACGTCTATATCATGGCCGACAAGCAGAAGAACGGCATC
AAGGCGAACTTCAAGATCCGCCACAACATCGAGGACGGCAGCGTGCAGCTCGCCGACCACTACCAGCAGA
ACACCCCCATCGGCGACGGCCCCGTGCTGCTGCCCGACAACCACTACCTGAGCACCCAGTCCGCCCTGAG
CAAAGACCCCAACGAGAAGCGCGATCACATGGTCCTGCTGGAGTTCGTGACCGCCGCCGGGATCACTCTC
GGCATGGACGAGCTGTACAAGTAATGACGTACGGCGGCCGCCTCGACTAGGGATAACAGGGTAATTGTTT
GAATGAGGCTTCAGTACTTTACAGAATCGTTGCCTGCACATCTTGGAAACACTTGCTGGGATTACTTCGA
CTTCTTAACCCAACAGAAGGCTCGAGAAGGTATATTGCTGTTGACAGTGAGCGAGCCTTGTGAATTTGCT
GCTATTAGTGAAGCCACAGATGTAATAGCAGCAAATTCACAAGGCGTGCCTACTGCCTCGGACTTCAAGG
GGTCTAGAATTCGAGCAATTATCTTGTTTACTAAAACTGAATACCTTGCTATCTCTTTGATACATTTTTA
CAAAGCTGAATTAAAATGGTATAAATTAAATCACTTTTTTCAATTGACGCGTAATTCTACCGGGTAGGGG
AGGCGCTTTTCCCAAGGCAGTCTGGAGCATGCGCTTTAGCAGCCCCGCTGGGCACTTGGCGCTACACAAG
TGGCCTCTGGCCTCGCACACATTCCACATCCACCGGTAGGCGCCAACCGGCTCCGTTCTTTGGTGGCCCC
TTCGCGCCACCTTCTACTCCTCCCCTAGTCAGGAAGTTCCCCCCCGCCCCGCAGCTCGCGTCGTGCAGGA
CGTGACAAATGGAAGTAGCACGTCTCACTAGTCTCGTGCAGATGGACAGCACCGCTGAGCAATGGAAGCG
GGTAGGCCTTTGGGGCAGCGGCCAATAGCAGCTTTGCTCCTTCGCTTTCTGGGCTCAGAGGCTGGGAAGG
GGTGGGTCCGGGGGCGGGCTCAGGGGCGGGCTCAGGGGCGGGGCGGGCGCCCGAAGGTCCTCCGGAGGCC
CGGCATTCTGCACGCTTCAAAAGCGCACGTCTGCCGCGCTGTTCTCCTCTTCCTCATCTCCGGGCCTTTC
GACCTGCAGCCCAAGCTTACCATGACCGAGTACAAGCCCACGGTGCGCCTCGCCACCCGCGACGACGTCC
CCAGGGCCGTACGCACCCTCGCCGCCGCGTTCGCCGACTACCCCGCCACGCGCCACACCGTCGATCCGGA
CCGCCACATCGAGCGGGTCACCGAGCTGCAAGAACTCTTCCTCACGCGCGTCGGGCTCGACATCGGCAAG
GTGTGGGTCGCGGACGACGGCGCCGCGGTGGCGGTCTGGACCACGCCGGAGAGCGTCGAAGCGGGGGCGG
TGTTCGCCGAGATCGGCCCGCGCATGGCCGAGTTGAGCGGTTCCCGGCTGGCCGCGCAGCAACAGATGGA
AGGCCTCCTGGCGCCGCACCGGCCCAAGGAGCCCGCGTGGTTCCTGGCCACCGTCGGCGTCTCGCCCGAC
CACCAGGGCAAGGGTCTGGGCAGCGCCGTCGTGCTCCCCGGAGTGGAGGCGGCCGAGCGCGCCGGGGTGC
CCGCCTTCCTGGAGACCTCCGCGCCCCGCAACCTCCCCTTCTACGAGCGGCTCGGCTTCACCGTCACCGC
CGACGTCGAGGTGCCCGAAGGACCGCGCACCTGGTGCATGACCCGCAAGCCCGGTGCCTGACGCCCGCCC
CACGACCCGCAGCGCCCGACCGAAAGGAGCGCACGACCCCATGCATCCAATTCCGCCCCCCCCCCCTAAC
GTTACTGGCCGAAGCCGCTTGGAATAAGGCCGGTGTGCGTTTGTCTATATGTTATTTTCCACCATATTGC
CGTCTTTTGGCAATGTGAGGGCCCGGAAACCTGGCCCTGTCTTCTTGACGAGCATTCCTAGGGGTCTTTC
CCCTCTCGCCAAAGGAATGCAAGGTCTGTTGAATGTCGTGAAGGAAGCAGTTCCTCTGGAAGCTTCTTGA
AGACAAACAACGTCTGTAGCGACCCTTTGCAGGCAGCGGAACCCCCCACCTGGCGACAGGTGCCTCTGCG
GCCAAAAGCCACGTGTATAAGATACACCTGCAAAGGCGGCACAACCCCAGTGCCACGTTGTGAGTTGGAT
AGTTGTGGAAAGAGTCAAATGGCTCTCCTCAAGCGTATTCAACAAGGGGCTGAAGGATGCCCAGAAGGTA
CCCCATTGTATGGGATCTGATCTGGGGCCTCGGTGCACATGCTTTACATGTGTTTAGTCGAGGTTAAAAA
AACGTCTAGGCCCCCCGAACCACGGGGACGTGGTTTTCCTTTGAAAAACACGATGATAATATGGCCACAA
CCATGAGTAGACTGGACAAGAGCAAAGTCATAAACGGAGCTCTGGAATTACTCAATGGTGTCGGTATCGA
AGGCCTGACGACAAGGAAACTCGCTCAAAAGCTGGGAGTTGAGCAGCCTACCCTGTACTGGCACGTGAAG
AACAAGCGGGCCCTGCTCGATGCCCTGCCAATCGAGATGCTGGACAGGCATCATACCCACTTCTGCCCCC
TGGAAGGCGAGTCATGGCAAGACTTTCTGCGGAACAACGCCAAGTCATACCGCTGTGCTCTCCTCTCACA
TCGCGACGGGGCTAAAGTGCATCTCGGCACCCGCCCAACAGAGAAACAGTACGAAACCCTGGAAAATCAG
CTCGCGTTCCTGTGTCAGCAAGGCTTCTCCCTGGAGAACGCACTGTACGCTCTGTCCGCCGTGGGCCACT
TTACACTGGGCTGCGTATTGGAGGAACAGGAGCATCAAGTAGCAAAAGAGGAAAGAGAGACACCTACCAC
CGATTCTATGCCCCCACTTCTGAGACAAGCAATTGAGCTGTTCGACCGGCAGGGAGCCGAACCTGCCTTC
CTTTTCGGCCTGGAACTAATCATATGTGGCCTGGAGAAACAGCTAAAGTGCGAAAGCGGCGGGCCGACCG
ACGCCCTTGACGATTTTGACTTAGACATGCTCCCAGCCGATGCCCTTGACGACTTTGACCTTGATATGCT
GCCTGCTGACGCTCTTGACGATTTTGACCTTGACATGCTCCCCGGGTAATCCGGACTCGACCTGCAGCCA
AGCTTATCGAAACGCGTCTGGAACAATCAACCTCTGGATTACAAAATTTGTGAAAGATTGACTGGTATTC
TTAACTATGTTGCTCCTTTTACGCTATGTGGATACGCTGCTTTAATGCCTTTGTATCATGCTATTGCTTC
CCGTATGGCTTTCATTTTCTCCTCCTTGTATAAATCCTGGTTGCTGTCTCTTTATGAGGAGTTGTGGCCC
GTTGTCAGGCAACGTGGCGTGGTGTGCACTGTGTTTGCTGACGCAACCCCCACTGGTTGGGGCATTGCCA
CCACCTGTCAGCTCCTTTCCGGGACTTTCGCTTTCCCCCTCCCTATTGCCACGGCGGAACTCATCGCCGC
CTGCCTTGCCCGCTGCTGGACAGGGGCTCGGCTGTTGGGCACTGACAATTCCGTGGTGTTGTCGGGGAAG
CTGACGTCCTTTCCATGGCTGCTCGCCTGTGTTGCCACCTGGATTCTGCGCGGGACGTCCTTCTGCTACG
TCCCTTCGGCCCTCAATCCAGCGGACCTTCCTTCCCGCGGCCTGCTGCCGGCTCTGCGGCCTCTTCCGCG
TCTTCGCCTTCGCCCTCAGACGAGTCGGATCTCCCTTTGGGCCGCCTCCCCGCCTGGAATTAATTCTGCA
GTCGAGACCTAGAAAAACATGGAGCAATCACAAGTAGCAATACAGCAGCTACCAATGCTGATTGTGCCTG
GCTAGAAGCACAAGAGGAGGAGGAGGTGGGTTTTCCAGTCACACCTCAGGTACCTTTAAGACCAATGACT
TACAAGGCAGCTGTAGATCTTAGCCACTTTTTAAAAGAAAAGGGGGGACTGGAAGGGCTAATTCACTCCC
AACGAAGACAAGATCTGCTTTTTGCTTGTACTGGGTCTCTCTGGTTAGACCAGATCTGAGCCTGGGAGCT
CTCTGGCTAACTAGGGAACCCACTGCTTAAGCCTCAATAAAGCTTGCCTTGAGTGCTTCAAGTAGTGTGT
GCCCGTCTGTTGTGTGACTCTGGTAACTAGAGATCCCTCAGACCCTTTTAGTCAGTGTGGAAAATCTCTA
GCAGTAGTAGTTCATGTCATCTTATTATTCAGTATTTATAACTTGCAAAGAAATGAATATCAGAGAGTGA
GAGGAACTTGTTTATTGCAGCTTATAATGGTTACAAATAAAGCAATAGCATCACAAATTTCACAAATAAA
GCATTTTTTTCACTGCATTCTAGTTGTGGTTTGTCCAAACTCATCAATGTATCTTATCATGTCTGGCTCT
AGCTATCCCGCCCCTAACTCCGCCCATCCCGCCCCTAACTCCGCCCAGTTCCGCCCATTCTCCGCCCCAT
GGCTGACTAATTTTTTTTATTTATGCAGAGGCCGAGGCCGCCTCGGCCTCTGAGCTATTCCAGAAGTAGT
GAGGAGGCTTTTTTGGAGGCCTAGGGACGTACCCAATTCGCCCTATAGTGAGTCGTATTACGCGCGCTCA
CTGGCCGTCGTTTTACAACGTCGTGACTGGGAAAACCCTGGCGTTACCCAACTTAATCGCCTTGCAGCAC
ATCCCCCTTTCGCCAGCTGGCGTAATAGCGAAGAGGCCCGCACCGATCGCCCTTCCCAACAGTTGCGCAG
CCTGAATGGCGAATGGG
[124 nt withheld, positions 7928-8051]
C
[91 nt withheld, positions 8053-8143]
A
[49 nt withheld, positions 8145-8193]
CCTTTGACGTTGGAGTCCACGTTCTTT
[37 nt withheld, positions 8221-8257]
ACCCTATCTCGGTCTATTCTTTTGATTTATAAGGGATTTTGCCGATTTCGGCCTATTGGTTAAAAAATGA
GCTGATTTAACAAAAATTTAACGCGAATTTTAACAAAATATTAACGCTTACAATTTAGGTGGCACTTTTC
GGGGAAATGTGCGCGGAACCCCTATTTGTTTATTTTTCTAAATACATTCAAATATGTATCCGCTCATGAG
ACAATAACCCTGATAAATGCTTCAATAATATTGAAAAAGGAAGAGTATGAGTATTCAACATTTCCGTGTC
GCCCTTATTCCCTTTTTTGCGGCATTTTGCCTTCCTGTTTTTGCTCACCCAGAAACGCTGGTGAAAGTAA
AAGATGCTGAAGATCAGTTGGGTGCACGAGTGGGTTACATCGAACTGGATCTCAACAGCGGTAAGATCCT
TGAGAGTTTTCGCCCCGAAGAACGTTTTCCAATGATGAGCACTTTTAAAGTTCTGCTATGTGGCGCGGTA
TTATCCCGTATTGACGCCGGGCAAGAGCAACTCGGTCGCCGCATACACTATTCTCAGAATGACTTGGTTG
AGTACTCACCAGTCACAGAAAAGCATCTTACGGATGGCATGACAGTAAGAGAATTATGCAGTGCTGCCAT
AACCATGAGTGATAACACTGCGGCCAACTTACTTCTGACAACGATCGGAGGACCGAAGGAGCTAACCGCT
TTTTTGCACAACATGGGGGATCATGTAACTCGCCTTGATCGTTGGGAACCGGAGCTGAATGAAGCCATAC
CAAACGACGAGCGTGACACCACGATGCCTGTAGCAATGGCAACAACGTTGCGCAAACTATTAACTGGCGA
ACTACTTACTCTAGCTTCCCGGCAACAATTAATAGACTGGATGGAGGCGGATAAAGTTGCAGGACCACTT
CTGCGCTCGGCCCTTCCGGCTGGCTGGTTTATTGCTGATAAATCTGGAGCCGGTGAGCGTGGGTCTCGCG
GTATCATTGCAGCACTGGGGCCAGATGGTAAGCCCTCCCGTATCGTAGTTATCTACACGACGGGGAGTCA
GGCAACTATGGATGAACGAAATAGACAGATCGCTGAGATAGGTGCCTCACTGATTAAGCATTGGTAACTG
TCAGACCAAGTTTACTCATATATACTTTAGATTGATTTAAAACTTCATTTTTAATTTAAAAGGATCTAGG
TGAAGATCCTTTTTGATAATCTCATGACCAAAATCCCTTAACGTGAGTTTTCGTTCCACTGAGCGTCAGA
CCCCGTAGAAAAGATCAAAGGATCTTCTTGAGATCCTTTTTTTCTGCGCGTAATCTGCTGCTTGCAAACA
AAAAAACCACCGCTACCAGCGGTGGTTTGTTTGCCGGATCAAGAGCTACCAACTCTTTTTCCGAAGGTAA
CTGGCTTCAGCAGAGCGCAGATACCAAATACTGTTCTTCTAGTGTAGCCGTAGTTAGGCCACCACTTCAA
GAACTCTGTAGCACCGCCTACATACCTCGCTCTGCTAATCCTGTTACCAGTGGCTGCTGCCAGTGGCGAT
AAGTCGTGTCTTACCGGGTTGGACTCAAGACGATAGTTACCGGATAAGGCGCAGCGGTCGGGCTGAACGG
GGGGTTCGTGCACACAGCCCAGCTTGGAGCGAACGACCTACACCGAACTGAGATACCTACAGCGTGAGCT
ATGAGAAAGCGCCACGCTTCCCGAAGGGAGAAAGGCGGACAGGTATCCGGTAAGCGGCAGGGTCGGAACA
GGAGAGCGCACGAGGGAGCTTCCAGGGGGAAACGCCTGGTATCTTTATAGTCCTGTCGGGTTTCGCCACC
TCTGACTTGAGCGTCGATTTTTGTGATGCTCGTCAGGGGGGCGGAGCCTATGGAAAAACGCCAGCAACGC
GGCCTTTTTACGGTTCCTGGCCTTTTGCTGGCCTTTTGCTCACATGTTCTTTCCTGCGTTATCCCCTGAT
TCTGTGGATAACCGTATTACCGCCTTTGAGTGAGCTGATACCGCTCGCCGCAGCCG
Features (pLannotate 1.2.2; 32 found; start..end, strand, type, name):
      1..41      +  rep_origin     RSF ori (fragment): Plasmids containing the RSF 1030 origin of replication can be propagated in E. coli cells that contain additional plasmids with compatible origins.
     43..135     +  CDS            lacI (fragment): lac repressor; lacI; The lac repressor binds to the lac operator to inhibit transcription in E. coli. This inhibition can be relieved by adding lactose or isopropyl-β-D-thiogalactopyranoside (IPTG).
    148..169     +  protein_bind   CAP binding site: CAP binding activates transcription in the presence of cAMP. E. coli catabolite activator protein
    184..214     +  promoter       lac promoter: promoter for the E. coli lac operon
    222..238     +  protein_bind   lac operator: The lac repressor binds to the lac operator to inhibit transcription in E. coli. This inhibition can be relieved by adding lactose or isopropyl-β-D-thiogalactopyranoside (IPTG). lac repressor encoded by lacI
    283..301     +  promoter       T3 promoter: promoter for bacteriophage T3 RNA polymerase
    329..555     +  promoter       RSV promoter: Rous sarcoma virus enhancer/promoter
    556..736     +  LTR            5' LTR (truncated): truncated 5' long terminal repeat (LTR) from HIV-1
    783..908     +  misc_feature   HIV-1 Ψ: packaging signal of human immunodeficiency virus type 1
    892..1255    +  CDS            HIV-1 gag (fragment): gag protein from human immunodeficiency virus 1; gag
   1401..1634    +  misc_feature   RRE: The Rev response element (RRE) of HIV-1 allows for Rev-dependent mRNA export from the nucleus to the cytoplasm.
   2011..2111    +  CDS            Rev (fragment): human immunodeficiency virus 1 (HIV-1) Rev protein; rev; enhances nuclear export of unspliced and incompletely spliced viral mRNAs
   2130..2247    +  misc_feature   cPPT/CTS: central polypurine tract and central termination sequence of HIV-1
   2263..2641    +  promoter       TRE3G promoter: 3rd-generation Tet-responsive promoter that can be activated by binding of Tet-On® 3G
   2665..3384    +  CDS            EGFP: the original enhanced GFP (Yang et al., 1996) mammalian codon-optimized
   3620..3747    +  ncRNA          3' miR-30a: sequence downstream of the 71-nt precursor of the human miR-30a microRNA (Zeng et al., 2002) miRNA
   3772..4271    +  promoter       PGK promoter: mouse phosphoglycerate kinase 1 promoter
   4292..4891    +  CDS            PuroR: puromycin N-acetyltransferase; pac from Streptomyces alboniger; confers resistance to puromycin
   5057..5519    +  misc_feature   IRES: internal ribosome entry site (IRES) of the encephalomyocarditis virus (EMCV)
   5542..6230    +  CDS            rtTA3 (fragment): reverse tetracycline transactivator 3 activates expression from Tet-responsive promoters in the presence of doxycycline
   6160..6270    +  CDS            VP48: 3 tandem repeats of the minimal activation domain of herpes simplex virus VP16 (Cheng et al., 2013)
   6325..6913    +  misc_feature   WPRE: woodchuck hepatitis virus posttranscriptional regulatory element
   6930..7118    +  CDS            nef (fragment): NEF_HV1Z2 - Experimental evidence at protein level: Swiss-Prot protein existence level 1. Extracellular Nef protein targets CD4(+) T-lymphocytes for apoptosis by interacting with CXCR4 surface receptors. From Human immunodeficiency virus type 1 group M subtype D (isolate Z2/CDC-Z34) (HIV-1).
   7120..7353    +  LTR            3' LTR (ΔU3): self-inactivating 3' long terminal repeat (LTR) from HIV-1
   7425..7546    +  polyA_signal   SV40 poly(A) signal: SV40 polyadenylation signal
   7586..7721    +  rep_origin     SV40 ori: SV40 origin of replication
   7742..7760    -  promoter       T7 promoter: promoter for bacteriophage T7 RNA polymerase
   7768..7923    +  CDS            lacZα (fragment): LacZα fragment of β-galactosidase; lacZ fragment
   7928..8356    +  rep_origin     f1 ori (sequence partly withheld): f1 bacteriophage origin of replication; arrow indicates direction of (+) strand synthesis
   8409..8513    +  promoter       AmpR promoter: bla
   8514..9374    +  CDS            AmpR: β-lactamase; bla; confers resistance to ampicillin, carbenicillin, and related antibiotics
   9545..10133   +  rep_origin     ori: high-copy-number ColE1/pMB1/pBR322/pUC origin of replication
