[The description below was written by a language model from this plasmid's Addgene catalogue record and pLannotate feature annotations shown in this document.]
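Description:
LT3GEPIR-WEE1shRNA2 is a third-generation-style, self-inactivating HIV-1 lentiviral vector (about 10.3 kb) built on the LT3GEPIR all-in-one Tet-On backbone and designed for doxycycline-inducible knockdown of human WEE1. In bacteria it is maintained through a high-copy ColE1/pUC origin with ampicillin resistance; an f1 origin and an SV40 origin are also present in the backbone. The viral portion comprises an RSV promoter-driven truncated 5' LTR, the Ψ packaging signal with a gag fragment, the RRE, cPPT/CTS, WPRE and a ΔU3 3' LTR followed by an SV40 polyadenylation signal. These elements allow genomic RNA to be produced, packaged and integrated when packaging functions are supplied in trans.

The payload consists of two transcription units. A TRE3G Tet-responsive promoter drives EGFP, and downstream of EGFP lies the shRNA cassette, a 125 bp WEE1 shRNA2 insert cloned between XhoI and EcoRI. The annotated 3' miR-30a flanking sequence indicates a microRNA-embedded shRNA design, although the feature table does not annotate the hairpin or the 5' flank. Because reporter and shRNA share one transcript, green fluorescence marks cells in which the hairpin is being expressed. A second, constitutive unit uses the mouse PGK promoter to express puromycin N-acetyltransferase, followed by an EMCV IRES and the reverse tetracycline transactivator rtTA3. Transduced cells can therefore be selected with puromycin and already carry the transactivator that switches on TRE3G when doxycycline is added. A single vector thus gives stable integration, selection, and reversible, trackable depletion of the WEE1 kinase in human cells.
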