Addgene plasmid #220572: LT3GEPIR-WEE1shRNA2
Purpose: To inducibly knockdown WEE1 expression
Depositing lab: Sean Lee. Depositing organization: Tulane University.
Backbone
  Vector backbone: LT3GEPIR
  Backbone manufacturer: Dr. Johannes Zuber
  Vector type: Lentiviral
  Selectable markers: Puromycin
Growth in bacteria
  Bacterial resistance: Ampicillin, 100 μg/mL
  Growth temperature: 37°C
  Growth strain: NEB Stable
  Copy number: High Copy
Gene/Insert
  Gene/Insert name: WEE1 shRNA2
  gRNA/shRNA sequence: GCCTTGTGAATTTGCTGCTAT
  Species: H. sapiens (human)
  Insert size (bp): 125
  Entrez Gene: WEE1 (a.k.a. WEE1A, WEE1hu)
  Promoter: TRE3G (TetOP) promoter
  Cloning method: Restriction Enzyme; 5′ cloning site XhoI (not destroyed); 3′ cloning site EcoRI (not destroyed)
  Sequencing primers: 5′ TGTTTGAATGAGGCTTCAGTAC; 3′ CAGCGGGGCTGCTAAAGCGCATGC
Terms and licenses: Academic/Nonprofit Terms; Industry Terms: Not Available to Industry
How to cite: LT3GEPIR-WEE1shRNA2 was a gift from Sean Lee (Addgene plasmid # 220572 ; http://n2t.net/addgene:220572 ; RRID:Addgene_220572)
